>Addgene plasmid #123771 | MTK3a_019 | addgene full sequence | sequence record 249061 | Addgene NGS Result
ACGATGCCATTGGGATATATCAACGGTGGTATATCCAGTGATTTTTTTCTCCATTTTAGCTTCCTTAGCT
CCTGAAAATCTCGATAACTCAAAAAATACGCCCGGTAGTGATCTTATTTCATTATGGTGAAAGTTGGAAC
CTCTTACGTGCCCGATCAATCATGACCAAAATCCCTTAACGTGAGTTTTCGTTCCACTGAGCGTCAGACC
CCGTAGAAAAGATCAAAGGATCTTCTTGAGATCCTTTTTTTCTGCGCGTAATCTGCTGCTTGCAAACAAA
AAAACCACCGCTACCAGCGGTGGTTTGTTTGCCGGATCAAGAGCTACCAACTCTTTTTCCGAAGGTAACT
GGCTTCAGCAGAGCGCAGATACCAAATACTGTTCTTCTAGTGTAGCCGTAGTTAGGCCACCACTTCAAGA
ACTCTGTAGCACCGCCTACATACCTCGCTCTGCTAATCCTGTTACCAGTGGCTGCTGCCAGTGGCGATAA
GTCGTGTCTTACCGGGTTGGACTCAAGACGATAGTTACCGGATAAGGCGCAGCGGTCGGGCTGAACGGGG
GGTTCGTGCACACAGCCCAGCTTGGAGCGAACGACCTACACCGAACTGAGATACCTACAGCGTGAGCTAT
GAGAAAGCGCCACGCTTCCCGAAGGGAGAAAGGCGGACAGGTATCCGGTAAGCGGCAGGGTCGGAACAGG
AGAGCGCACGAGGGAGCTTCCAGGGGGAAACGCCTGGTATCTTTATAGTCCTGTCGGGTTTCGCCACCTC
TGACTTGAGCGTCGATTTTTGTGATGCTCGTCAGGGGGGCGGAGCCTATGGAAAAACGCCAGCAACGCGG
CCTTTTTACGGTTCCTGGCCTTTTGCTGGCCTTTTGCTCACATGTTCTTTCCTGCGTTATCCCCTGATTC
TGTGGATAACCGTAGTCGGTCTCATATGGGTGGGGGCGCGCCAACTCAAGACGAATTCACCCAACTCTCC
CAATCAATCGCCGAGTTCCACACGTACCAACTCGGTAACGGCCGTTGCTCATCTCTCCTAGCTCAGCGAA
TCCACGCGCCGCCGGAAACAGTATGGTCCGTGGTTAGACGTTTCGATAGGCCACAGATTTACAAACACTT
CATCAAAAGCTGTAACGTGAGTGAAGATTTCGAGATGCGAGTGGGATGCACGCGCGACGTGAACGTGATA
AGTGGATTACCGGCGAATACTTCTCGGGAGAGATTAGATCTGTTGGACGATGATCGGAGAGTGACTGGGT
TTAGTATAACCGGTGGTGAACATAGGCTGAGGAATTATAAATCGGTTACGACGGTTCATAGATTTGAGAA
AGAAGAAGAAGAAGAAAGGATCTGGACCGTTGTTTTGGAATCTTATGTTGTTGATGTACCGGAAGGTAAT
TCGGAGGAAGATACGAGATTGTTTGCTGATACGGTTATTAGATTGAATCTTCAGAAACTTGCTTCGATCA
CTGAAGCTATGAACGAATTCTCAAGCGCTGCAGGTGGTTCTTGAGACCAGACCAATAAAAAACGCCCGGC
GGCAACCGAGCGTTCTGAACAAATCCAGATGGAGTTCTGAGGTCATTACTGGATCTATCAACAGGAGTCC
AAGCGAGCTCGATATCAAATTACGCCCCGCCCTGCCACTCATCGCAGTACTGTTGTAATTCATTAAGCAT
TCTGCCGACATGGAAGCCATCACAAACGGCATGATGAACCTGAATCGCCAGCGGCATCAGCACCTTGTCG
CCTTGCGTATAATATTTGCCCATGGTGAAAACGGGGGCGAAGAAGTTGTCCATATTGGCCACGTTTAAAT
CAAAACTGGTGAAACTCACCCAGGGATTGGCTGAAACGAAAAACATATTCTCAATAAACCCTTTAGGGAA
ATAGGCCAGGTTTTCACCGTAACACGCCACATCTTGCGAATATATGTGTAGAAACTGCCGGAAATCGTCG
TGGTATTCACTCCAGAGCGATGAAAACGTTTCAGTTTGCTCATGGAAAACGGTGTAACAAGGGTGAACAC
TATCCCATATCACCAGCTCACCGTCTTTCATTGCCATACGAAATTCCGGATGAGCATTCATCAGGCGGGC
AAGAATGTGAATAAAGGCCGGATAAAACTTGTGCTTATTTTTCTTTACGGTCTTTAAAAAGGCCGTAATA
TCCAGCTGAACGGTCTGGTTATAGGTACATTGAGCAACTGACTGAAATGCCTCAAAATGTTCTTT
Features (pLannotate 1.2.2; 5 found; start..end, strand, type, name):
     55..152     -  promoter       cat promoter: promoter of the E. coli cat gene encoding chloramphenicol acetyltransferase
    236..824     +  rep_origin     ori: high-copy-number ColE1/pMB1/pBR322/pUC origin of replication
    954..1484    +  CDS            PYL1 (fragment): PYL1_ARATH - Also known as RCAR12. Experimental evidence at protein level: Swiss-Prot protein existence level 1. Receptor for abscisic acid (ABA) required for ABA-mediated responses such as stomatal closure and germination inhibition. Inhibits the activity of group-A protein phosphatases type 2C (PP2Cs) when activated by ABA (PubMed:19407143, PubMed:19855379, PubMed:19893533, PubMed:19898420, PubMed:23844015, PubMed:21658606). Can be activated by both (-)-ABA and (+)-ABA (PubMed:23844015). From Arabidopsis thaliana (Mouse-ear cress).
   1525..1559    -  terminator     lambda t0 terminator: minimal transcription terminator from phage lambda (Scholtissek and Grosse, 1987)
   1633..54      -  CDS            cat (across the origin): CAT_ECOLX - Experimental evidence at protein level: Swiss-Prot protein existence level 1. This enzyme is an effector of chloramphenicol resistance in bacteria. From Escherichia coli. This protein is used as a marker in many commonly used cloning vectors, such as pACYC184.
