[The description below was written by a language model from this plasmid's Addgene catalogue record and pLannotate feature annotations shown in this document.]
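Description:
MTK3a_019 is a small (about 2.2 kb) part plasmid from the Mammalian Toolkit (MTK), a modular hierarchical cloning system for building genetic circuits in mammalian cells. It is built on the MTK0_027 part-entry backbone and, although catalogued as a mammalian expression vector, it carries no mammalian promoter, polyadenylation signal or selection marker of its own. The feature table shows only bacterial maintenance elements: a high-copy ColE1/pUC-type origin of replication and a chloramphenicol acetyltransferase (cat) gene driven by its native promoter and followed by a lambda t0 terminator. This cat gene provides chloramphenicol selection in E. coli. The plasmid therefore serves as a storage and donor vector for a single standardized part rather than as a standalone expression construct.

The payload is PYL, an abscisic acid (ABA) receptor coding sequence annotated as a fragment of Arabidopsis thaliana PYL1 (RCAR12); the record lists the insert as synthetic. It was inserted through BsmBI sites that were destroyed during cloning. In plants, ABA-bound PYL1 binds and inhibits group-A type 2C protein phosphatases. Pairing a PYL domain with a phosphatase-derived partner domain is a common way to achieve ABA-inducible dimerization, though the record does not name a partner part or a specific application.

As a Type 3a part, PYL occupies the N-terminal coding-sequence position in the MTK scheme. It is meant to be combined with a downstream coding part, plus promoter and terminator parts from other toolkit plasmids, to assemble a transcriptional unit encoding an N-terminal PYL fusion protein for mammalian cells.
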