Addgene plasmid #123771: MTK3a_019
Purpose: Encodes Absisic acid receptor as a Type 3a part to be used in the MTK system
Depositing lab: Hana El-Samad. Depositing organization: University of California, San Francisco (UCSF). Publication: A Toolkit for Rapid Modular Construction of Biological Circuits in Mammalian Cells. Fonseca JP, Bonny AR, Kumar GR, Ng AH, Town J, Wu QC, Aslankoohi E, Chen SY, Dods G, Harrigan P, Osimiri LC, Kistler AL, El-Samad H. ACS Synth Biol. 2019 Nov 15;8(11):2593-2606. doi: 10.1021/acssynbio.9b00322. Epub 2019 Nov 5. PubMed 31686495.
Backbone
  Vector backbone: MTK0_027
  Vector type: Mammalian Expression
Growth in bacteria
  Bacterial resistance: Chloramphenicol, 25 μg/mL
  Growth temperature: 37°C
  Growth strain: DH5alpha
  Copy number: Unknown
Gene/Insert
  Gene/Insert name: PYL
  Species: Synthetic
  Cloning method: Restriction Enzyme; 5′ cloning site BsmBI (destroyed during cloning); 3′ cloning site BsmBI (destroyed during cloning)
Terms and licenses: Academic/Nonprofit Terms; Industry Terms: Not Available to Industry
Depositor comments: Type 3a parts are used for N-terminal coding sequences in the MTK system. Part sequence is from https://doi.org/10.1038/nmeth.4042 Please visit https://www.biorxiv.org/content/10.1101/506188v2 for BioRxiv preprint
How to cite: MTK3a_019 was a gift from Hana El-Samad (Addgene plasmid # 123771 ; http://n2t.net/addgene:123771 ; RRID:Addgene_123771)
